Addgene plasmid #205618: pcDNA3.1-VEGFR3-V5/HIS
Purpose: Expression of human VEGFR3 receptor tyrosine kinase in mammalian cells
Depositing lab: Pavel Krejčí. Publication: One reporter for in-cell activity profiling of majority of protein kinase oncogenes. Gudernova I, Foldynova-Trantirkova S, Ghannamova BE, Fafilek B, Varecha M, Balek L, Hruba E, Jonatova L, Jelinkova I, Kunova Bosakova M, Trantirek L, Mayer J, Krejci P. Elife. 2017 Feb 15;6. pii: e21536. doi: 10.7554/eLife.21536. PubMed 28199182.
Backbone
  Vector backbone: pcDNA3.1-V5/His
  Backbone manufacturer: Invitrogen
  Vector type: Mammalian Expression
Growth in bacteria
  Bacterial resistance: Ampicillin, 100 μg/mL
  Growth temperature: 37°C
  Growth strain: DH5alpha
  Copy number: High Copy
Gene/Insert
  Gene/Insert name: VEGFR3 receptor tyrosine kinase
  Species: H. sapiens (human)
  Mutation: T28M, S455R- Please see depositor comment
  Entrez Gene: FLT4 (a.k.a. CHTD7, FLT-4, FLT41, LMPH1A, LMPHM1, PCL, VEGFR-3, VEGFR3)
  Promoter: CMV
  Tag / fusion protein: V5-His (C terminal on backbone)
  Cloning method: TOPO Cloning
Terms and licenses: Academic/Nonprofit Terms; Industry Terms: Not Available to Industry
Depositor comments: Please note depositor confirms T28M, S455R mutations do not affect plasmid function.
How to cite: pcDNA3.1-VEGFR3-V5/HIS was a gift from Pavel Krejčí (Addgene plasmid # 205618 ; http://n2t.net/addgene:205618 ; RRID:Addgene_205618)
