[The description below was written by a language model from this plasmid's Addgene catalogue record and pLannotate feature annotations shown in this document.]
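Description:
pcDNA3.1-VEGFR3-V5/HIS is a mammalian expression plasmid of about 9.6 kb built on the Invitrogen pcDNA3.1-V5/His backbone, into which the coding sequence of human VEGFR3 (FLT4) was inserted by TOPO cloning. It is maintained in E. coli as a high-copy plasmid through a ColE1/pUC-type origin and selected with ampicillin via the β-lactamase gene. An f1 origin is also present. A separate cassette, consisting of the SV40 early promoter, the neomycin phosphotransferase gene and the SV40 polyadenylation signal, provides the usual means of selecting stably transfected mammalian cells with G418.

The payload is driven by the human CMV immediate-early enhancer and promoter, followed by a T7 promoter that could be used for in vitro transcription. The FLT4 open reading frame of roughly 4.1 kb sits downstream and is followed by the backbone-encoded V5 epitope. According to the catalogue entry a polyhistidine tag completes the C-terminal V5-His fusion, although the automated annotation marks only the V5 portion. The bovine growth hormone polyadenylation signal, which spans the numbering origin of the circular sequence, terminates the transcript. Short annotated fragments, such as a truncated HIV-1 LTR, ble, lacI and bom, are probably partial similarity matches within backbone sequence rather than functional elements.

The receptor carries two amino-acid substitutions, T28M and S455R, which the depositor states do not affect plasmid function. VEGFR3 is the receptor tyrosine kinase for VEGFC and VEGFD, with roles in lymphangiogenesis and vascular development. The construct is intended for expressing the tagged receptor in mammalian cells, where the tags allow detection or purification, and the associated publication concerns reporter-based profiling of kinase activity in cells.
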