Features (pLannotate 1.2.2; 21 found; start..end, strand, type, name):
    150..171     +  promoter       SV40 promoter (fragment): SV40 enhancer and early promoter
    192..620     +  rep_origin     f1 ori (sequence partly withheld): f1 bacteriophage origin of replication; arrow indicates direction of (+) strand synthesis
    634..963     +  promoter       SV40 promoter: SV40 enhancer and early promoter
   1030..1821    +  CDS            neo: KKA2_KLEPN - Also known as kan, nptII. Experimental evidence at protein level: Swiss-Prot protein existence level 1. Resistance to kanamycin, neomycin, paromomycin, ribostamycin, butirosin and gentamicin B. From Klebsiella pneumoniae.
   1847..2005    +  CDS            ble (fragment): BLE_KLEPN - Experimental evidence at protein level: Swiss-Prot protein existence level 1. Binding protein with a strong affinity to the bleomycin family of antibiotics. Binds to CL990; an antimitotic-antibiotic compound. From Klebsiella pneumoniae.
   2000..2121    +  polyA_signal   SV40 poly(A) signal: SV40 polyadenylation signal
   2194..2210    -  protein_bind   lac operator: The lac repressor binds to the lac operator to inhibit transcription in E. coli. This inhibition can be relieved by adding lactose or isopropyl-β-D-thiogalactopyranoside (IPTG). lac repressor encoded by lacI
   2218..2248    -  promoter       lac promoter: promoter for the E. coli lac operon
   2263..2284    -  protein_bind   CAP binding site: CAP binding activates transcription in the presence of cAMP. E. coli catabolite activator protein
   2297..2389    -  CDS            lacI (fragment): lac repressor; lacI; The lac repressor binds to the lac operator to inhibit transcription in E. coli. This inhibition can be relieved by adding lactose or isopropyl-β-D-thiogalactopyranoside (IPTG).
   2572..3160    -  rep_origin     ori: high-copy-number ColE1/pMB1/pBR322/pUC origin of replication
   3331..4191    -  CDS            AmpR: β-lactamase; bla; confers resistance to ampicillin, carbenicillin, and related antibiotics
   4192..4296    -  promoter       AmpR promoter: bla
   4355..4407    -  misc_feature   bom (fragment): basis of mobility region from pBR322
   4562..4941    +  enhancer       CMV enhancer: human cytomegalovirus immediate early enhancer
   4942..5145    +  promoter       CMV promoter: human cytomegalovirus (CMV) immediate early promoter
   5141..5174    +  LTR            5' LTR (truncated) (fragment): truncated 5' long terminal repeat (LTR) from HIV-1
   5190..5208    +  promoter       T7 promoter: promoter for bacteriophage T7 RNA polymerase
   5291..9379    +  CDS            FLT4: VGFR3_HUMAN - Also known as VEGFR3. Experimental evidence at protein level: Swiss-Prot protein existence level 1. Tyrosine-protein kinase that acts as a cell-surface receptor for VEGFC and VEGFD, and plays an essential role in adult lymphangiogenesis and in the development of the vascular network and the cardiovascular system during embryonic development. Promotes proliferation, survival and migration of endothelial cells, and regulates angiogenic sprouting. Signaling by activated FLT4 leads to enhanced production of VEGFC, and to a lesser degree VEGFA, thereby creating a positive feedback loo
   9455..9496    +  CDS            V5 tag: epitope tag from simian virus 5
   9552..146     +  polyA_signal   bGH poly(A) signal (across the origin): bovine growth hormone polyadenylation signal
>Addgene plasmid #205618 | pcDNA3.1-VEGFR3-V5/HIS | addgene full sequence | sequence record 407177 | Addgene NGS Result
TGTCCTTTCCTAATAAAATGAGGAAATTGCATCGCATTGTCTGAGTAGGTGTCATTCTATTCTGGGGGGT
GGGGTGGGGCAGGACAGCAAGGGGGAGGATTGGGAAGACAATAGCAGGCATGCTGGGGATGCGGTGGGCT
CTATGGCTTCTGAGGCGGAAAGAACCAGCTGGGGCTCTAGGGGGTATCCCC
[124 nt withheld, positions 192-315]
C
[91 nt withheld, positions 317-407]
A
[49 nt withheld, positions 409-457]
CCTTTGACGTTGGAGTCCACGTTCTTT
[37 nt withheld, positions 485-521]
ACCCTATCTCGGTCTATTCTTTTGATTTATAAGGGATTTTGCCGATTTCGGCCTATTGGTTAAAAAATGA
GCTGATTTAACAAAAATTTAACGCGAATTAATTCTGTGGAATGTGTGTCAGTTAGGGTGTGGAAAGTCCC
CAGGCTCCCCAGCAGGCAGAAGTATGCAAAGCATGCATCTCAATTAGTCAGCAACCAGGTGTGGAAAGTC
CCCAGGCTCCCCAGCAGGCAGAAGTATGCAAAGCATGCATCTCAATTAGTCAGCAACCATAGTCCCGCCC
CTAACTCCGCCCATCCCGCCCCTAACTCCGCCCAGTTCCGCCCATTCTCCGCCCCATGGCTGACTAATTT
TTTTTATTTATGCAGAGGCCGAGGCCGCCTCTGCCTCTGAGCTATTCCAGAAGTAGTGAGGAGGCTTTTT
TGGAGGCCTAGGCTTTTGCAAAAAGCTCCCGGGAGCTTGTATATCCATTTTCGGATCTGATCAAGAGACA
GGATGAGGATCGTTTCGCATGATTGAACAAGATGGATTGCACGCAGGTTCTCCGGCCGCTTGGGTGGAGA
GGCTATTCGGCTATGACTGGGCACAACAGACAATCGGCTGCTCTGATGCCGCCGTGTTCCGGCTGTCAGC
GCAGGGGCGCCCGGTTCTTTTTGTCAAGACCGACCTGTCCGGTGCCCTGAATGAACTGCAGGACGAGGCA
GCGCGGCTATCGTGGCTGGCCACGACGGGCGTTCCTTGCGCAGCTGTGCTCGACGTTGTCACTGAAGCGG
GAAGGGACTGGCTGCTATTGGGCGAAGTGCCGGGGCAGGATCTCCTGTCATCTCACCTTGCTCCTGCCGA
GAAAGTATCCATCATGGCTGATGCAATGCGGCGGCTGCATACGCTTGATCCGGCTACCTGCCCATTCGAC
CACCAAGCGAAACATCGCATCGAGCGAGCACGTACTCGGATGGAAGCCGGTCTTGTCGATCAGGATGATC
TGGACGAAGAGCATCAGGGGCTCGCGCCAGCCGAACTGTTCGCCAGGCTCAAGGCGCGCATGCCCGACGG
CGAGGATCTCGTCGTGACCCATGGCGATGCCTGCTTGCCGAATATCATGGTGGAAAATGGCCGCTTTTCT
GGATTCATCGACTGTGGCCGGCTGGGTGTGGCGGACCGCTATCAGGACATAGCGTTGGCTACCCGTGATA
TTGCTGAAGAGCTTGGCGGCGAATGGGCTGACCGCTTCCTCGTGCTTTACGGTATCGCCGCTCCCGATTC
GCAGCGCATCGCCTTCTATCGCCTTCTTGACGAGTTCTTCTGAGCGGGACTCTGGGGTTCGCGAAATGAC
CGACCAAGCGACGCCCAACCTGCCATCACGAGATTTCGATTCCACCGCCGCCTTCTATGAAAGGTTGGGC
TTCGGAATCGTTTTCCGGGACGCCGGCTGGATGATCCTCCAGCGCGGGGATCTCATGCTGGAGTTCTTCG
CCCACCCCAACTTGTTTATTGCAGCTTATAATGGTTACAAATAAAGCAATAGCATCACAAATTTCACAAA
TAAAGCATTTTTTTCACTGCATTCTAGTTGTGGTTTGTCCAAACTCATCAATGTATCTTATCATGTCTGT
ATACCGTCGACCTCTAGCTAGAGCTTGGCGTAATCATGGTCATAGCTGTTTCCTGTGTGAAATTGTTATC
CGCTCACAATTCCACACAACATACGAGCCGGAAGCATAAAGTGTAAAGCCTGGGGTGCCTAATGAGTGAG
CTAACTCACATTAATTGCGTTGCGCTCACTGCCCGCTTTCCAGTCGGGAAACCTGTCGTGCCAGCTGCAT
TAATGAATCGGCCAACGCGCGGGGAGAGGCGGTTTGCGTATTGGGCGCTCTTCCGCTTCCTCGCTCACTG
ACTCGCTGCGCTCGGTCGTTCGGCTGCGGCGAGCGGTATCAGCTCACTCAAAGGCGGTAATACGGTTATC
CACAGAATCAGGGGATAACGCAGGAAAGAACATGTGAGCAAAAGGCCAGCAAAAGGCCAGGAACCGTAAA
AAGGCCGCGTTGCTGGCGTTTTTCCATAGGCTCCGCCCCCCTGACGAGCATCACAAAAATCGACGCTCAA
GTCAGAGGTGGCGAAACCCGACAGGACTATAAAGATACCAGGCGTTTCCCCCTGGAAGCTCCCTCGTGCG
CTCTCCTGTTCCGACCCTGCCGCTTACCGGATACCTGTCCGCCTTTCTCCCTTCGGGAAGCGTGGCGCTT
TCTCATAGCTCACGCTGTAGGTATCTCAGTTCGGTGTAGGTCGTTCGCTCCAAGCTGGGCTGTGTGCACG
AACCCCCCGTTCAGCCCGACCGCTGCGCCTTATCCGGTAACTATCGTCTTGAGTCCAACCCGGTAAGACA
CGACTTATCGCCACTGGCAGCAGCCACTGGTAACAGGATTAGCAGAGCGAGGTATGTAGGCGGTGCTACA
GAGTTCTTGAAGTGGTGGCCTAACTACGGCTACACTAGAAGAACAGTATTTGGTATCTGCGCTCTGCTGA
AGCCAGTTACCTTCGGAAAAAGAGTTGGTAGCTCTTGATCCGGCAAACAAACCACCGCTGGTAGCGGTGG
TTTTTTTGTTTGCAAGCAGCAGATTACGCGCAGAAAAAAAGGATCTCAAGAAGATCCTTTGATCTTTTCT
ACGGGGTCTGACGCTCAGTGGAACGAAAACTCACGTTAAGGGATTTTGGTCATGAGATTATCAAAAAGGA
TCTTCACCTAGATCCTTTTAAATTAAAAATGAAGTTTTAAATCAATCTAAAGTATATATGAGTAAACTTG
GTCTGACAGTTACCAATGCTTAATCAGTGAGGCACCTATCTCAGCGATCTGTCTATTTCGTTCATCCATA
GTTGCCTGACTCCCCGTCGTGTAGATAACTACGATACGGGAGGGCTTACCATCTGGCCCCAGTGCTGCAA
TGATACCGCGAGACCCACGCTCACCGGCTCCAGATTTATCAGCAATAAACCAGCCAGCCGGAAGGGCCGA
GCGCAGAAGTGGTCCTGCAACTTTATCCGCCTCCATCCAGTCTATTAATTGTTGCCGGGAAGCTAGAGTA
AGTAGTTCGCCAGTTAATAGTTTGCGCAACGTTGTTGCCATTGCTACAGGCATCGTGGTGTCACGCTCGT
CGTTTGGTATGGCTTCATTCAGCTCCGGTTCCCAACGATCAAGGCGAGTTACATGATCCCCCATGTTGTG
CAAAAAAGCGGTTAGCTCCTTCGGTCCTCCGATCGTTGTCAGAAGTAAGTTGGCCGCAGTGTTATCACTC
ATGGTTATGGCAGCACTGCATAATTCTCTTACTGTCATGCCATCCGTAAGATGCTTTTCTGTGACTGGTG
AGTACTCAACCAAGTCATTCTGAGAATAGTGTATGCGGCGACCGAGTTGCTCTTGCCCGGCGTCAATACG
GGATAATACCGCGCCACATAGCAGAACTTTAAAAGTGCTCATCATTGGAAAACGTTCTTCGGGGCGAAAA
CTCTCAAGGATCTTACCGCTGTTGAGATCCAGTTCGATGTAACCCACTCGTGCACCCAACTGATCTTCAG
CATCTTTTACTTTCACCAGCGTTTCTGGGTGAGCAAAAACAGGAAGGCAAAATGCCGCAAAAAAGGGAAT
AAGGGCGACACGGAAATGTTGAATACTCATACTCTTCCTTTTTCAATATTATTGAAGCATTTATCAGGGT
TATTGTCTCATGAGCGGATACATATTTGAATGTATTTAGAAAAATAAACAAATAGGGGTTCCGCGCACAT
TTCCCCGAAAAGTGCCACCTGACGTCGACGGATCGGGAGATCTCCCGATCCCCTATGGTGCACTCTCAGT
ACAATCTGCTCTGATGCCGCATAGTTAAGCCAGTATCTGCTCCCTGCTTGTGTGTTGGAGGTCGCTGAGT
AGTGCGCGAGCAAAATTTAAGCTACAACAAGGCAAGGCTTGACCGACAATTGCATGAAGAATCTGCTTAG
GGTTAGGCGTTTTGCGCTGCTTCGCGATGTACGGGCCAGATATACGCGTTGACATTGATTATTGACTAGT
TATTAATAGTAATCAATTACGGGGTCATTAGTTCATAGCCCATATATGGAGTTCCGCGTTACATAACTTA
CGGTAAATGGCCCGCCTGGCTGACCGCCCAACGACCCCCGCCCATTGACGTCAATAATGACGTATGTTCC
CATAGTAACGCCAATAGGGACTTTCCATTGACGTCAATGGGTGGAGTATTTACGGTAAACTGCCCACTTG
GCAGTACATCAAGTGTATCATATGCCAAGTACGCCCCCTATTGACGTCAATGACGGTAAATGGCCCGCCT
GGCATTATGCCCAGTACATGACCTTATGGGACTTTCCTACTTGGCAGTACATCTACGTATTAGTCATCGC
TATTACCATGGTGATGCGGTTTTGGCAGTACATCAATGGGCGTGGATAGCGGTTTGACTCACGGGGATTT
CCAAGTCTCCACCCCATTGACGTCAATGGGAGTTTGTTTTGGCACCAAAATCAACGGGACTTTCCAAAAT
GTCGTAACAACTCCGCCCCATTGACGCAAATGGGCGGTAGGCGTGTACGGTGGGAGGTCTATATAAGCAG
AGCTCTCTGGCTAACTAGAGAACCCACTGCTTACTGGCTTATCGAAATTAATACGACTCACTATAGGGAG
ACCCAAGCTGGCTAGTTAAGCTTGGTACCGAGCTCGGATCCAGTACCCTTCACCAGCAGAAGGGCCGTCA
AGGCCCACCATGCAGCGGGGCGCCGCGCTGTGCCTGCGACTGTGGCTCTGCCTGGGACTCCTGGACGGCC
TGGTGAGTGGCTACTCCATGCCCCCCCCGACCTTGAACATCACGGAGGAGTCACACGTCATCGACACCGG
TGACAGCCTGTCCATCTCCTGCAGGGGACAGCACCCCCTCGAGTGGGCTTGGCCAGGAGCTCAGGAGGCG
CCAGCCACCGGAGACAAGGACAGCGAGGACACGGGGGTGGTGCGAGACTGCGAGGGCACAGACGCCAGGC
CCTACTGCAAGGTGTTGCTGCTGCACGAGGTACATGCCAACGACACAGGCAGCTACGTCTGCTACTACAA
GTACATCAAGGCACGCATCGAGGGCACCACGGCCGCCAGCTCCTACGTGTTCGTGAGAGACTTTGAGCAG
CCATTCATCAACAAGCCTGACACGCTCTTGGTCAACAGGAAGGACGCCATGTGGGTGCCCTGTCTGGTGT
CCATCCCCGGCCTCAATGTCACGCTGCGCTCGCAAAGCTCGGTGCTGTGGCCAGACGGGCAGGAGGTGGT
GTGGGATGACCGGCGGGGCATGCTCGTGTCCACGCCACTGCTGCACGATGCCCTGTACCTGCAGTGCGAG
ACCACCTGGGGAGACCAGGACTTCCTTTCCAACCCCTTCCTGGTGCACATCACAGGCAACGAGCTCTATG
ACATCCAGCTGTTGCCCAGGAAGTCGCTGGAGCTGCTGGTAGGGGAGAAGCTGGTCCTGAACTGCACCGT
GTGGGCTGAGTTTAACTCAGGTGTCACCTTTGACTGGGACTACCCAGGGAAGCAGGCAGAGCGGGGTAAG
TGGGTGCCCGAGCGACGCTCCCAGCAGACCCACACAGAACTCTCCAGCATCCTGACCATCCACAACGTCA
GCCAGCACGACCTGGGCTCGTATGTGTGCAAGGCCAACAACGGCATCCAGCGATTTCGGGAGAGCACCGA
GGTCATTGTGCATGAAAATCCCTTCATCAGCGTCGAGTGGCTCAAAGGACCCATCCTGGAGGCCACGGCA
GGAGACGAGCTGGTGAAGCTGCCCGTGAAGCTGGCAGCGTACCCCCCGCCCGAGTTCCAGTGGTACAAGG
ATGGAAAGGCACTGTCCGGGCGCCACAGTCCACATGCCCTGGTGCTCAAGGAGGTGACAGAGGCCAGCAC
AGGCACCTACACCCTCGCCCTGTGGAACTCCGCTGCTGGCCTGAGGCGCAACATCAGCCTGGAGCTGGTG
GTGAATGTGCCCCCCCAGATACATGAGAAGGAGGCCTCCTCCCCCAGCATCTACTCGCGTCACAGCCGCC
AGGCCCTCACCTGCACGGCCTACGGGGTGCCCCTGCCTCTCAGAATCCAGTGGCACTGGCGGCCCTGGAC
ACCCTGCAAGATGTTTGCCCAGCGTAGTCTCCGGCGGCGGCAGCAGCAAGACCTCATGCCACAGTGCCGT
GACTGGAGGGCGGTGACCACGCAGGATGCCGTGAACCCCATCGAGAGCCTGGACACCTGGACCGAGTTTG
TGGAGGGAAAGAATAAGACTGTGAGCAAGCTGGTGATCCAGAATGCCAACGTGTCTGCCATGTACAAGTG
TGTGGTCTCCAACAAGGTGGGCCAGGATGAGCGGCTCATCTACTTCTATGTGACCACCATCCCCGACGGC
TTCACCATCGAATCCAAGCCATCCGAGGAGCTACTAGAGGGCCAGCCGGTGCTCCTGAGCTGCCAAGCCG
ACAGCTACAAGTACGAGCATCTGCGCTGGTACCGCCTCAACCTGTCCACGCTGCACGATGCGCACGGGAA
CCCGCTTCTGCTCGACTGCAAGAACGTGCATCTGTTCGCCACCCCTCTGGCCGCCAGCCTGGAGGAGGTG
GCACCTGGGGCGCGCCACGCCACGCTCAGCCTGAGTATCCCCCGCGTCGCGCCCGAGCACGAGGGCCACT
ATGTGTGCGAAGTGCAAGACCGGCGCAGCCATGACAAGCACTGCCACAAGAAGTACCTGTCGGTGCAGGC
CCTGGAAGCCCCTCGGCTCACGCAGAACTTGACCGACCTCCTGGTGAACGTGAGCGACTCGCTGGAGATG
CAGTGCTTGGTGGCCGGAGCGCACGCGCCCAGCATCGTGTGGTACAAAGACGAGAGGCTGCTGGAGGAAA
AGTCTGGAGTCGACTTGGCGGACTCCAACCAGAAGCTGAGCATCCAGCGCGTGCGCGAGGAGGATGCGGG
ACGCTATCTGTGCAGCGTGTGCAACGCCAAGGGCTGCGTCAACTCCTCCGCCAGCGTGGCCGTGGAAGGC
TCCGAGGATAAGGGCAGCATGGAGATCGTGATCCTTGTCGGTACCGGCGTCATCGCTGTCTTCTTCTGGG
TCCTCCTCCTCCTCATCTTCTGTAACATGAGGAGGCCGGCCCACGCAGACATCAAGACGGGCTACCTGTC
CATCATCATGGACCCCGGGGAGGTGCCTCTGGAGGAGCAATGCGAATACCTGTCCTACGATGCCAGCCAG
TGGGAATTCCCCCGAGAGCGGCTGCACCTGGGGAGAGTGCTCGGCTACGGCGCCTTCGGGAAGGTGGTGG
AAGCCTCCGCTTTCGGCATCCACAAGGGCAGCAGCTGTGACACCGTGGCCGTGAAAATGCTGAAAGAGGG
CGCCACGGCCAGCGAGCACCGCGCGCTGATGTCGGAGCTCAAGATCCTCATTCACATCGGCAACCACCTC
AACGTGGTCAACCTCCTCGGGGCGTGCACCAAGCCGCAGGGCCCCCTCATGGTGATCGTGGAGTTCTGCA
AGTACGGCAACCTCTCCAACTTCCTGCGCGCCAAGCGGGACGCCTTCAGCCCCTGCGCGGAGAAGTCTCC
CGAGCAGCGCGGACGCTTCCGCGCCATGGTGGAGCTCGCCAGGCTGGATCGGAGGCGGCCGGGGAGCAGC
GACAGGGTCCTCTTCGCGCGGTTCTCGAAGACCGAGGGCGGAGCGAGGCGGGCTTCTCCAGACCAAGAAG
CTGAGGACCTGTGGCTGAGCCCGCTGACCATGGAAGATCTTGTCTGCTACAGCTTCCAGGTGGCCAGAGG
GATGGAGTTCCTGGCTTCCCGAAAGTGCATCCACAGAGACCTGGCTGCTCGGAACATTCTGCTGTCGGAA
AGCGACGTGGTGAAGATCTGTGACTTTGGCCTTGCCCGGGACATCTACAAAGACCCCGACTACGTCCGCA
AGGGCAGTGCCCGGCTGCCCCTGAAGTGGATGGCCCCTGAAAGCATCTTCGACAAGGTGTACACCACGCA
GAGTGACGTGTGGTCCTTTGGGGTGCTTCTCTGGGAGATCTTCTCTCTGGGGGCCTCCCCGTACCCTGGG
GTGCAGATCAATGAGGAGTTCTGCCAGCGGCTGAGAGACGGCACAAGGATGAGGGCCCCGGAGCTGGCCA
CTCCCGCCATACGCCGCATCATGCTGAACTGCTGGTCCGGAGACCCCAAGGCGAGACCTGCATTCTCGGA
GCTGGTGGAGATCCTGGGGGACCTGCTCCAGGGCAGGGGCCTTCAAGAGGAAGAGGAGGTCTGCATGGCC
CCGCGCAGCTCTCAGAGCTCAGAAGAGGGCAGCTTCTCGCAGGTGTCCACCATGGCCCTACACATCGCCC
AGGCTGACGCTGAGGACAGCCCGCCAAGCCTGCAGCGCCACAGCCTGGCCGCCAGGTATTACAACTGGGT
GTCCTTTCCCGGGTGCCTGGCCAGAGGGGCTGAGACCCGTGGTTCCTCCAGGATGAAGACATTTGAGGAA
TTCCCCATGACCCCAACGACCTACAAAGGCTCTGTGGACAACCAGACAGACAGTGGGATGGTGCTGGCCT
CGGAGGAGTTTGAGCAGATAGAGAGCAGGCATAGACAAGAAAGCGGCTTCAGCTGTAAAGGACCTGGCCA
GAATGTGGCTGTGACCAGGGCACACCCTGACTCCCAAGGGAGGCGGCGGCGGCCTGAGCGGGGGGCCCGA
GGAGGCCAGGTGTTTTACAACAGCGAGTATGGGGAGCTGTCGGAGCCAAGCGAGGAGGACCACTGCTCCC
CGTCTGCCCGCGTGACTTTCTTCACAGACAACAGCTACGCAAAGGGTCAAGACAATTCTGCAGATATCCA
GCACAGTGGCGGCCGCTCGAGTCTAGAGGGCCCGCGGTTCGAAGGTAAGCCTATCCCTAACCCTCTCCTC
GGTCTCGATTCTACGCGTACCGGTCATCATCACCATCACCATTGAGTTTAAACCCGCTGATCAGCCTCGA
CTGTGCCTTCTAGTTGCCAGCCATCTGTTGTTTGCCCCTCCCCCGTGCCTTCCTTGACCCTGGAAGGTGC
CACTCCCAC
